Addgene plasmid #76588: CHKA gRNA (BRDN0001146324)
Purpose: 3rd generation lentiviral gRNA plasmid targeting human CHKA
Depositing lab: John Doench & David Root. Depositing organization: Broad Institute. Publication: Optimized sgRNA design to maximize activity and minimize off-target effects of CRISPR-Cas9. Doench JG, Fusi N, Sullender M, Hegde M, Vaimberg EW, Donovan KF, Smith I, Tothova Z, Wilen C, Orchard R, Virgin HW, Listgarten J, Root DE. Nat Biotechnol. 2016 Jan 18. doi: 10.1038/nbt.3437. PubMed 26780180.
Backbone
  Vector backbone: lentiGuide-Puro
  Backbone manufacturer: Zhang Lab (Addgene plasmid # 52963)
  Vector type: Mammalian Expression, Lentiviral, CRISPR
  Selectable markers: Puromycin
Growth in bacteria
  Bacterial resistance: Ampicillin, 100 μg/mL
  Growth temperature: 37°C
  Growth strain: DH5alpha
  Copy number: High Copy
Gene/Insert
  Gene/Insert name: CHKA (alt names: CHKA; NM_001277.2)
  gRNA/shRNA sequence: CATAACGCTCTCCAGAACCA
  Species: H. sapiens (human)
  Entrez Gene: CHKA (a.k.a. CHK, CK, CKI, EK, NEDMIMS)
  Promoter: hU6
  Cloning method: Unknown
  Sequencing primers: 5′ U6-F; 3′ pS2-R
Terms and licenses: Academic/Nonprofit Terms; Industry Terms: Not Available to Industry
Depositor comments: The gRNA was designed to target the following Genbank reference sequence(s): NM_001277.2,NM_212469.1. Note that this plasmid does NOT contain Cas9. It should be used in conjunction with lentiCas9-Blast (Addgene #52962) or otherwise with cell lines already expressing Cas9. Browse the full kinome gRNA library at http://www.addgene.org/pooled-library/broadgpp-human-kinome/ or visit http://www.broadinstitute.org/rnai/public/ for detailed protocols and information.
How to cite: CHKA gRNA (BRDN0001146324) was a gift from John Doench & David Root (Addgene plasmid # 76588 ; http://n2t.net/addgene:76588 ; RRID:Addgene_76588)
