[The description below was written by a language model from this plasmid's Addgene catalogue record and pLannotate feature annotations shown in this document.]
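Description:
CHKA gRNA (BRDN0001146324) is a third-generation lentiviral CRISPR guide plasmid built on the lentiGuide-Puro backbone and designed to target human CHKA, which encodes choline kinase alpha. It belongs to a human kinome guide RNA collection. The 8.3 kb plasmid is maintained in E. coli through a high-copy ColE1/pUC-type origin and an ampicillin resistance gene (β-lactamase). It also carries an f1 origin and leftover cloning-vector elements: lac promoter/operator sequences, lacZα and lacI fragments, and T7 and T3 promoters.

The viral genome is transcribed from an RSV promoter fused to a truncated HIV-1 5' LTR, which makes packaging Tat-independent. It contains the Ψ packaging signal with a partial gag sequence, the Rev response element for nuclear export of the full-length RNA, and a cPPT/CTS. It ends in a U3-deleted, self-inactivating 3' LTR, followed by an SV40 polyadenylation signal and SV40 origin.

Two expression units sit between the LTRs. A human U6 RNA polymerase III promoter drives the 20-nucleotide CHKA-specific spacer joined to the Streptococcus pyogenes Cas9 guide RNA scaffold. Downstream, the EF-1α core promoter with its intron A drives puromycin N-acetyltransferase, so transduced mammalian cells can be selected with puromycin, and a WPRE follows to enhance transcript expression.

The plasmid does not encode Cas9, so it must be used with a separate Cas9 lentiviral vector or in cells that already express Cas9. Its typical use is producing lentivirus for stable guide delivery to disrupt CHKA.
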