Features (pLannotate 1.2.2; 29 found; start..end, strand, type, name):
     14..80      +  CDS            small t antigen (fragment): SV40 (simian virus 40) small t antigen
    106..317     +  promoter       EF-1α core promoter: core promoter for human elongation factor EF-1α
    318..1256    +  intron         EF-1α intron A: intron upstream of the start codon of human EF-1α
   1278..1877    +  CDS            PuroR (fragment): puromycin N-acetyltransferase; pac from Streptomyces; confers resistance to puromycin
   1893..2481    +  misc_feature   WPRE: woodchuck hepatitis virus posttranscriptional regulatory element
   2532..2551    +  misc_feature   cPPT/CTS (fragment): central polypurine tract and central termination sequence of HIV-1
   2553..2786    +  LTR            3' LTR (ΔU3): self-inactivating 3' long terminal repeat (LTR) from HIV-1
   2864..2985    +  polyA_signal   SV40 poly(A) signal: SV40 polyadenylation signal
   3025..3160    +  rep_origin     SV40 ori: SV40 origin of replication
   3181..3199    -  promoter       T7 promoter: promoter for bacteriophage T7 RNA polymerase
   3207..3362    +  CDS            lacZα (fragment): LacZα fragment of β-galactosidase; lacZ fragment
   3367..3795    +  rep_origin     f1 ori (sequence partly withheld): f1 bacteriophage origin of replication; arrow indicates direction of (+) strand synthesis
   3848..3952    +  promoter       AmpR promoter: bla
   3953..4813    +  CDS            AmpR: β-lactamase; bla; confers resistance to ampicillin, carbenicillin, and related antibiotics
   4984..5572    +  rep_origin     ori: high-copy-number ColE1/pMB1/pBR322/pUC origin of replication
   5755..5847    +  CDS            lacI (fragment): lac repressor; lacI; The lac repressor binds to the lac operator to inhibit transcription in E. coli. This inhibition can be relieved by adding lactose or isopropyl-β-D-thiogalactopyranoside (IPTG).
   5860..5881    +  protein_bind   CAP binding site: CAP binding activates transcription in the presence of cAMP. E. coli catabolite activator protein
   5896..5926    +  promoter       lac promoter: promoter for the E. coli lac operon
   5934..5950    +  protein_bind   lac operator: The lac repressor binds to the lac operator to inhibit transcription in E. coli. This inhibition can be relieved by adding lactose or isopropyl-β-D-thiogalactopyranoside (IPTG). lac repressor encoded by lacI
   5995..6013    +  promoter       T3 promoter: promoter for bacteriophage T3 RNA polymerase
   6041..6267    +  promoter       RSV promoter: Rous sarcoma virus enhancer/promoter
   6268..6448    +  LTR            5' LTR (truncated): truncated 5' long terminal repeat (LTR) from HIV-1
   6495..6620    +  misc_feature   HIV-1 Ψ: packaging signal of human immunodeficiency virus type 1
   6604..6967    +  CDS            HIV-1 gag (fragment): gag protein from human immunodeficiency virus 1; gag
   7113..7346    +  misc_feature   RRE: The Rev response element (RRE) of HIV-1 allows for Rev-dependent mRNA export from the nucleus to the cytoplasm.
   7723..7749    +  CDS            Rev (fragment): human immunodeficiency virus 1 (HIV-1) Rev protein; rev; enhances nuclear export of unspliced and incompletely spliced viral mRNAs
   7753..7993    +  promoter       U6 promoter: RNA polymerase III promoter for human U6 snRNA
   8023..8098    +  misc_RNA       gRNA scaffold: guide RNA scaffold for the Streptococcus pyogenes CRISPR/Cas9 system
   8154..8271    +  misc_feature   cPPT/CTS: central polypurine tract and central termination sequence of HIV-1
>Addgene plasmid #76588 | CHKA gRNA (BRDN0001146324) | addgene full sequence | sequence record 186122 | Addgene Assembled Sequence
CCCGGGTGCAAAGATGGATAAAGTTTTAAACAGAGAGGAATCTTTGCAGCTAATGGACCTTCTAGGTCTT
GAAAGGAGTGGGAATTGGCTCCGGTGCCCGTCAGTGGGCAGAGCGCACATCGCCCACAGTCCCCGAGAAG
TTGGGGGGAGGGGTCGGCAATTGATCCGGTGCCTAGAGAAGGTGGCGCGGGGTAAACTGGGAAAGTGATG
TCGTGTACTGGCTCCGCCTTTTTCCCGAGGGTGGGGGAGAACCGTATATAAGTGCAGTAGTCGCCGTGAA
CGTTCTTTTTCGCAACGGGTTTGCCGCCAGAACACAGGTAAGTGCCGTGTGTGGTTCCCGCGGGCCTGGC
CTCTTTACGGGTTATGGCCCTTGCGTGCCTTGAATTACTTCCACCTGGCTGCAGTACGTGATTCTTGATC
CCGAGCTTCGGGTTGGAAGTGGGTGGGAGAGTTCGAGGCCTTGCGCTTAAGGAGCCCCTTCGCCTCGTGC
TTGAGTTGAGGCCTGGCCTGGGCGCTGGGGCCGCCGCGTGCGAATCTGGTGGCACCTTCGCGCCTGTCTC
GCTGCTTTCGATAAGTCTCTAGCCATTTAAAATTTTTGATGACCTGCTGCGACGCTTTTTTTCTGGCAAG
ATAGTCTTGTAAATGCGGGCCAAGATCTGCACACTGGTATTTCGGTTTTTGGGGCCGCGGGCGGCGACGG
GGCCCGTGCGTCCCAGCGCACATGTTCGGCGAGGCGGGGCCTGCGAGCGCGGCCACCGAGAATCGGACGG
GGGTAGTCTCAAGCTGGCCGGCCTGCTCTGGTGCCTGGCCTCGCGCCGCCGTGTATCGCCCCGCCCTGGG
CGGCAAGGCTGGCCCGGTCGGCACCAGTTGCGTGAGCGGAAAGATGGCCGCTTCCCGGCCCTGCTGCAGG
GAGCTCAAAATGGAGGACGCGGCGCTCGGGAGAGCGGGCGGGTGAGTCACCCACACAAAGGAAAAGGGCC
TTTCCGTCCTCAGCCGTCGCTTCATGTGACTCCACGGAGTACCGGGCGCCGTCCAGGCACCTCGATTAGT
TCTCGAGCTTTTGGAGTACGTCGTCTTTAGGTTGGGGGGAGGGGTTTTATGCGATGGAGTTTCCCCACAC
TGAGTGGGTGGAGACTGAAGTTAGGCCAGCTTGGCACTTGATGTAATTCTCCTTGGAATTTGCCCTTTTT
GAGTTTGGATCTTGGTTCATTCTCAAGCCTCAGACAGTGGTTCAAAGTTTTTTTCTTCCATTTCAGGTGT
CGTGACGTACGGCCACCATGACCGAGTACAAGCCCACGGTGCGCCTCGCCACCCGCGACGACGTCCCCAG
GGCCGTACGCACCCTCGCCGCCGCGTTCGCCGACTACCCCGCCACGCGCCACACCGTCGATCCGGACCGC
CACATCGAGCGGGTCACCGAGCTGCAAGAACTCTTCCTCACGCGCGTCGGGCTCGACATCGGCAAGGTGT
GGGTCGCGGACGACGGCGCCGCCGTGGCGGTCTGGACCACGCCGGAGAGCGTCGAAGCGGGGGCGGTGTT
CGCCGAGATCGGCCCGCGCATGGCCGAGTTGAGCGGTTCCCGGCTGGCCGCGCAGCAACAGATGGAAGGC
CTCCTGGCGCCGCACCGGCCCAAGGAGCCCGCGTGGTTCCTGGCCACCGTCGGAGTCTCGCCCGACCACC
AGGGCAAGGGTCTGGGCAGCGCCGTCGTGCTCCCCGGAGTGGAGGCGGCCGAGCGCGCCGGGGTGCCCGC
CTTCCTGGAGACCTCCGCGCCCCGCAACCTCCCCTTCTACGAGCGGCTCGGCTTCACCGTCACCGCCGAC
GTCGAGGTGCCCGAAGGACCGCGCACCTGGTGCATGACCCGCAAGCCCGGTGCCTGAACGCGTTAAGTCG
ACAATCAACCTCTGGATTACAAAATTTGTGAAAGATTGACTGGTATTCTTAACTATGTTGCTCCTTTTAC
GCTATGTGGATACGCTGCTTTAATGCCTTTGTATCATGCTATTGCTTCCCGTATGGCTTTCATTTTCTCC
TCCTTGTATAAATCCTGGTTGCTGTCTCTTTATGAGGAGTTGTGGCCCGTTGTCAGGCAACGTGGCGTGG
TGTGCACTGTGTTTGCTGACGCAACCCCCACTGGTTGGGGCATTGCCACCACCTGTCAGCTCCTTTCCGG
GACTTTCGCTTTCCCCCTCCCTATTGCCACGGCGGAACTCATCGCCGCCTGCCTTGCCCGCTGCTGGACA
GGGGCTCGGCTGTTGGGCACTGACAATTCCGTGGTGTTGTCGGGGAAATCATCGTCCTTTCCTTGGCTGC
TCGCCTGTGTTGCCACCTGGATTCTGCGCGGGACGTCCTTCTGCTACGTCCCTTCGGCCCTCAATCCAGC
GGACCTTCCTTCCCGCGGCCTGCTGCCGGCTCTGCGGCCTCTTCCGCGTCTTCGCCTTCGCCCTCAGACG
AGTCGGATCTCCCTTTGGGCCGCCTCCCCGCGTCGACTTTAAGACCAATGACTTACAAGGCAGCTGTAGA
TCTTAGCCACTTTTTAAAAGAAAAGGGGGGACTGGAAGGGCTAATTCACTCCCAACGAAGACAAGATCTG
CTTTTTGCTTGTACTGGGTCTCTCTGGTTAGACCAGATCTGAGCCTGGGAGCTCTCTGGCTAACTAGGGA
ACCCACTGCTTAAGCCTCAATAAAGCTTGCCTTGAGTGCTTCAAGTAGTGTGTGCCCGTCTGTTGTGTGA
CTCTGGTAACTAGAGATCCCTCAGACCCTTTTAGTCAGTGTGGAAAATCTCTAGCAGTACGTATAGTAGT
TCATGTCATCTTATTATTCAGTATTTATAACTTGCAAAGAAATGAATATCAGAGAGTGAGAGGAACTTGT
TTATTGCAGCTTATAATGGTTACAAATAAAGCAATAGCATCACAAATTTCACAAATAAAGCATTTTTTTC
ACTGCATTCTAGTTGTGGTTTGTCCAAACTCATCAATGTATCTTATCATGTCTGGCTCTAGCTATCCCGC
CCCTAACTCCGCCCATCCCGCCCCTAACTCCGCCCAGTTCCGCCCATTCTCCGCCCCATGGCTGACTAAT
TTTTTTTATTTATGCAGAGGCCGAGGCCGCCTCGGCCTCTGAGCTATTCCAGAAGTAGTGAGGAGGCTTT
TTTGGAGGCCTAGGGACGTACCCAATTCGCCCTATAGTGAGTCGTATTACGCGCGCTCACTGGCCGTCGT
TTTACAACGTCGTGACTGGGAAAACCCTGGCGTTACCCAACTTAATCGCCTTGCAGCACATCCCCCTTTC
GCCAGCTGGCGTAATAGCGAAGAGGCCCGCACCGATCGCCCTTCCCAACAGTTGCGCAGCCTGAATGGCG
AATGGG
[124 nt withheld, positions 3367-3490]
C
[91 nt withheld, positions 3492-3582]
A
[49 nt withheld, positions 3584-3632]
CCTTTGACGTTGGAGTCCACGTTCTTT
[37 nt withheld, positions 3660-3696]
ACCCTATCTCGGTCTATTCTTTTGATTTATAAGGGATTTTGCCGATTTCGGCCTATTGGTTAAAAAATGA
GCTGATTTAACAAAAATTTAACGCGAATTTTAACAAAATATTAACGCTTACAATTTAGGTGGCACTTTTC
GGGGAAATGTGCGCGGAACCCCTATTTGTTTATTTTTCTAAATACATTCAAATATGTATCCGCTCATGAG
ACAATAACCCTGATAAATGCTTCAATAATATTGAAAAAGGAAGAGTATGAGTATTCAACATTTCCGTGTC
GCCCTTATTCCCTTTTTTGCGGCATTTTGCCTTCCTGTTTTTGCTCACCCAGAAACGCTGGTGAAAGTAA
AAGATGCTGAAGATCAGTTGGGTGCACGAGTGGGTTACATCGAACTGGATCTCAACAGCGGTAAGATCCT
TGAGAGTTTTCGCCCCGAAGAACGTTTTCCAATGATGAGCACTTTTAAAGTTCTGCTATGTGGCGCGGTA
TTATCCCGTATTGACGCCGGGCAAGAGCAACTCGGTCGCCGCATACACTATTCTCAGAATGACTTGGTTG
AGTACTCACCAGTCACAGAAAAGCATCTTACGGATGGCATGACAGTAAGAGAATTATGCAGTGCTGCCAT
AACCATGAGTGATAACACTGCGGCCAACTTACTTCTGACAACGATCGGAGGACCGAAGGAGCTAACCGCT
TTTTTGCACAACATGGGGGATCATGTAACTCGCCTTGATCGTTGGGAACCGGAGCTGAATGAAGCCATAC
CAAACGACGAGCGTGACACCACGATGCCTGTAGCAATGGCAACAACGTTGCGCAAACTATTAACTGGCGA
ACTACTTACTCTAGCTTCCCGGCAACAATTAATAGACTGGATGGAGGCGGATAAAGTTGCAGGACCACTT
CTGCGCTCGGCCCTTCCGGCTGGCTGGTTTATTGCTGATAAATCTGGAGCCGGTGAGCGTGGGTCTCGCG
GTATCATTGCAGCACTGGGGCCAGATGGTAAGCCCTCCCGTATCGTAGTTATCTACACGACGGGGAGTCA
GGCAACTATGGATGAACGAAATAGACAGATCGCTGAGATAGGTGCCTCACTGATTAAGCATTGGTAACTG
TCAGACCAAGTTTACTCATATATACTTTAGATTGATTTAAAACTTCATTTTTAATTTAAAAGGATCTAGG
TGAAGATCCTTTTTGATAATCTCATGACCAAAATCCCTTAACGTGAGTTTTCGTTCCACTGAGCGTCAGA
CCCCGTAGAAAAGATCAAAGGATCTTCTTGAGATCCTTTTTTTCTGCGCGTAATCTGCTGCTTGCAAACA
AAAAAACCACCGCTACCAGCGGTGGTTTGTTTGCCGGATCAAGAGCTACCAACTCTTTTTCCGAAGGTAA
CTGGCTTCAGCAGAGCGCAGATACCAAATACTGTTCTTCTAGTGTAGCCGTAGTTAGGCCACCACTTCAA
GAACTCTGTAGCACCGCCTACATACCTCGCTCTGCTAATCCTGTTACCAGTGGCTGCTGCCAGTGGCGAT
AAGTCGTGTCTTACCGGGTTGGACTCAAGACGATAGTTACCGGATAAGGCGCAGCGGTCGGGCTGAACGG
GGGGTTCGTGCACACAGCCCAGCTTGGAGCGAACGACCTACACCGAACTGAGATACCTACAGCGTGAGCT
ATGAGAAAGCGCCACGCTTCCCGAAGGGAGAAAGGCGGACAGGTATCCGGTAAGCGGCAGGGTCGGAACA
GGAGAGCGCACGAGGGAGCTTCCAGGGGGAAACGCCTGGTATCTTTATAGTCCTGTCGGGTTTCGCCACC
TCTGACTTGAGCGTCGATTTTTGTGATGCTCGTCAGGGGGGCGGAGCCTATGGAAAAACGCCAGCAACGC
GGCCTTTTTACGGTTCCTGGCCTTTTGCTGGCCTTTTGCTCACATGTTCTTTCCTGCGTTATCCCCTGAT
TCTGTGGATAACCGTATTACCGCCTTTGAGTGAGCTGATACCGCTCGCCGCAGCCGAACGACCGAGCGCA
GCGAGTCAGTGAGCGAGGAAGCGGAAGAGCGCCCAATACGCAAACCGCCTCTCCCCGCGCGTTGGCCGAT
TCATTAATGCAGCTGGCACGACAGGTTTCCCGACTGGAAAGCGGGCAGTGAGCGCAACGCAATTAATGTG
AGTTAGCTCACTCATTAGGCACCCCAGGCTTTACACTTTATGCTTCCGGCTCGTATGTTGTGTGGAATTG
TGAGCGGATAACAATTTCACACAGGAAACAGCTATGACCATGATTACGCCAAGCGCGCAATTAACCCTCA
CTAAAGGGAACAAAAGCTGGAGCTGCAAGCTTAATGTAGTCTTATGCAATACTCTTGTAGTCTTGCAACA
TGGTAACGATGAGTTAGCAACATGCCTTACAAGGAGAGAAAAAGCACCGTGCATGCCGATTGGTGGAAGT
AAGGTGGTACGATCGTGCCTTATTAGGAAGGCAACAGACGGGTCTGACATGGATTGGACGAACCACTGAA
TTGCCGCATTGCAGAGATATTGTATTTAAGTGCCTAGCTCGATACATAAACGGGTCTCTCTGGTTAGACC
AGATCTGAGCCTGGGAGCTCTCTGGCTAACTAGGGAACCCACTGCTTAAGCCTCAATAAAGCTTGCCTTG
AGTGCTTCAAGTAGTGTGTGCCCGTCTGTTGTGTGACTCTGGTAACTAGAGATCCCTCAGACCCTTTTAG
TCAGTGTGGAAAATCTCTAGCAGTGGCGCCCGAACAGGGACTTGAAAGCGAAAGGGAAACCAGAGGAGCT
CTCTCGACGCAGGACTCGGCTTGCTGAAGCGCGCACGGCAAGAGGCGAGGGGCGGCGACTGGTGAGTACG
CCAAAAATTTTGACTAGCGGAGGCTAGAAGGAGAGAGATGGGTGCGAGAGCGTCAGTATTAAGCGGGGGA
GAATTAGATCGCGATGGGAAAAAATTCGGTTAAGGCCAGGGGGAAAGAAAAAATATAAATTAAAACATAT
AGTATGGGCAAGCAGGGAGCTAGAACGATTCGCAGTTAATCCTGGCCTGTTAGAAACATCAGAAGGCTGT
AGACAAATACTGGGACAGCTACAACCATCCCTTCAGACAGGATCAGAAGAACTTAGATCATTATATAATA
CAGTAGCAACCCTCTATTGTGTGCATCAAAGGATAGAGATAAAAGACACCAAGGAAGCTTTAGACAAGAT
AGAGGAAGAGCAAAACAAAAGTAAGACCACCGCACAGCAAGCGGCCGCTGATCTTCAGACCTGGAGGAGG
AGATATGAGGGACAATTGGAGAAGTGAATTATATAAATATAAAGTAGTAAAAATTGAACCATTAGGAGTA
GCACCCACCAAGGCAAAGAGAAGAGTGGTGCAGAGAGAAAAAAGAGCAGTGGGAATAGGAGCTTTGTTCC
TTGGGTTCTTGGGAGCAGCAGGAAGCACTATGGGCGCAGCGTCAATGACGCTGACGGTACAGGCCAGACA
ATTATTGTCTGGTATAGTGCAGCAGCAGAACAATTTGCTGAGGGCTATTGAGGCGCAACAGCATCTGTTG
CAACTCACAGTCTGGGGCATCAAGCAGCTCCAGGCAAGAATCCTGGCTGTGGAAAGATACCTAAAGGATC
AACAGCTCCTGGGGATTTGGGGTTGCTCTGGAAAACTCATTTGCACCACTGCTGTGCCTTGGAATGCTAG
TTGGAGTAATAAATCTCTGGAACAGATTTGGAATCACACGACCTGGATGGAGTGGGACAGAGAAATTAAC
AATTACACAAGCTTAATACACTCCTTAATTGAAGAATCGCAAAACCAGCAAGAAAAGAATGAACAAGAAT
TATTGGAATTAGATAAATGGGCAAGTTTGTGGAATTGGTTTAACATAACAAATTGGCTGTGGTATATAAA
ATTATTCATAATGATAGTAGGAGGCTTGGTAGGTTTAAGAATAGTTTTTGCTGTACTTTCTATAGTGAAT
AGAGTTAGGCAGGGATATTCACCATTATCGTTTCAGACCCACCTCCCAACCCCGAGGGGACCCAGAGAGG
GCCTATTTCCCATGATTCCTTCATATTTGCATATACGATACAAGGCTGTTAGAGAGATAATTAGAATTAA
TTTGACTGTAAACACAAAGATATTAGTACAAAATACGTGACGTAGAAAGTAATAATTTCTTGGGTAGTTT
GCAGTTTTAAAATTATGTTTTAAAATGGACTATCATATGCTTACCGTAACTTGAAAGTATTTCGATTTCT
TGGCTTTATATATCTTGTGGAAAGGACGAAACACCGCATAACGCTCTCCAGAACCAGTTTTAGAGCTAGA
AATAGCAAGTTAAAATAAGGCTAGTCCGTTATCAACTTGAAAAAGTGGCACCGAGTCGGTGCTTTTTTAA
GCTTGGCGTAACTAGATCTTGAGACAAATGGCAGTATTCATCCACAATTTTAAAAGAAAAGGGGGGATTG
GGGGGTACAGTGCAGGGGAAAGAATAGTAGACATAATAGCAACAGACATACAAACTAAAGAATTACAAAA
ACAAATTACAAAAATTCAAAATTTTCGGGTTTATTACAGGGACAGCAGAGATCCACTTTGGCGCCGGCTC
GAGGGGG
