>Addgene plasmid #76588 | CHKA gRNA (BRDN0001146324) | depositor partial sequence | sequence record 144048 | Target Sequence
CATAACGCTCTCCAGAACCA
