>Addgene plasmid #76588 | CHKA gRNA (BRDN0001146324) | addgene partial sequence | sequence record 186121 | hU6-F
TAGAAAGTAATAATTTCTTGGGTAGTTTGCAGCNTTTAAAATTATGTTTTAAAATGGACTATCATATGCT
TACCGTAACTTGAAAGTATTTCGATTTCTTGGCTTTATATATCTTGTGGAAAGGACGAAACACCGCATAA
CGCTCTCCAGAACCAGTTTTAGAGCTAGAAATAGCAAGTTAAAATAAGGCTAGTCCGTTATCAACTTGAA
AAAGTGGCACCGAGTCGGTGCTTTTTTAAGCTTGGCGTAACTAGATCTTGAGACAAATGGCAGTATTCAT
CCACAATTTTAAAAGAAAAGGGGGGATTGGGGGGTACAGTGCAGGGGAAAGAATAGTAGACATAATAGCA
ACAGACATACAAACTAAAGAATTACAAAAACAAATTACAAAAATTCAAAATTTTCGGGTTTATTACAGGG
ACAGCAGAGATCCACTTTGGCGCCGGCTCGAGGGGGCCCGGGTGCAAAGATGGATAAAGTTTTAAACAGA
GAGGAATCTTTGCAGCTAATGGACCTTCTAGGTCTTGAAAGGAGTGGGAATTGGCTCCGGTGCCCGTCAG
TGGGCAGAGC
